Addgene plasmid #191512: pB6_R13-ND51_v8_X1
Purpose: Expression of mitochondrial v8 ZF-DdCBE in mammalian cells (C-terminal DddAN, Right)
Depositing lab: David Liu. Depositing organization: Broad Institute. Publication: Compact zinc finger base editors that edit mitochondrial or nuclear DNA in vitro and in vivo. Willis JCW, Silva-Pinheiro P, Widdup L, Minczuk M, Liu DR. Nat Commun. 2022 Nov 23;13(1):7204. doi: 10.1038/s41467-022-34784-7. PubMed 36418298.
Backbone
  Vector backbone: pB6
  Total vector size (bp): 6195
  Vector type: Mammalian Expression
Growth in bacteria
  Bacterial resistance: Ampicillin, 100 μg/mL
  Growth temperature: 37°C
  Growth strain: DH5alpha
  Copy number: High Copy
Gene/Insert
  Gene/Insert name: v8 ZF-DdCBE R13-ND51 X1
  Promoter: CMV
  Cloning method: Gibson Cloning
  Sequencing primers: 5′ atggtgatgcggttttggcagtacatcaat; 3′ tattggaaaccttaaatactgttcagaaaga
Terms and licenses: Academic/Nonprofit Terms; Industry Terms: Not Available to Industry
How to cite: pB6_R13-ND51_v8_X1 was a gift from David Liu (Addgene plasmid # 191512 ; http://n2t.net/addgene:191512 ; RRID:Addgene_191512)
