[The description below was written by a language model from this plasmid's Addgene catalogue record and pLannotate feature annotations shown in this document.]
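Description:
pB6_R13-ND51_v8_X1 is a roughly 6.2 kb mammalian expression plasmid built on the pB6 backbone that encodes one half of a mitochondrially targeted zinc finger DddA-derived cytosine base editor (v8 ZF-DdCBE architecture). It is the "right" partner of a pair and carries the N-terminal half of the split DddA deaminase (DddAN) fused at the C-terminal side of the zinc finger array. In bacteria it is maintained at high copy through a ColE1/pUC-type origin and selected with ampicillin via the bla gene. An f1 origin is also present.

The open reading frame is driven by the CMV immediate-early enhancer and promoter, with a T7 promoter just upstream of the coding region. The annotated parts run in order: a fragment of human ATP5F1B, which presumably supplies the mitochondrial targeting sequence; a FLAG epitope tag for detection; a short fragment of MVM NS2, a protein that engages the XPO1 export pathway and so probably serves here as a nuclear export signal to limit nuclear accumulation; a zinc finger region that the annotation tool recognised only through a small Zif268-like match; the dddA fragment; and a uracil glycosylase inhibitor (UGI), which protects the deaminated cytosine from excision so that C•G to T•A conversion is favoured. The name suggests the R13 array targets an ND5-related mitochondrial site, but the record does not define the target. Deaminase activity should arise only when this half is co-expressed with the complementary "left" construct bound at an adjacent site.

A separate SV40/EM7 promoter cassette expresses blasticidin S deaminase with an SV40 polyadenylation signal, offering blasticidin selection in mammalian cells. The adjacent bleomycin-resistance matches are only fragments.
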