Features (pLannotate 1.2.2; 26 found; start..end, strand, type, name):
     28..80      -  misc_feature   bom (fragment): basis of mobility region from pBR322
    235..614     +  enhancer       CMV enhancer: human cytomegalovirus immediate early enhancer
    615..818     +  promoter       CMV promoter: human cytomegalovirus (CMV) immediate early promoter
    814..847     +  LTR            5' LTR (truncated) (fragment): truncated 5' long terminal repeat (LTR) from HIV-1
    863..881     +  promoter       T7 promoter: promoter for bacteriophage T7 RNA polymerase
    904..1050    +  CDS            ATP5F1B (fragment): ATPB_HUMAN - Also known as ATP5B Experimental evidence at protein level: Swiss-Prot protein existence level 1. Mitochondrial membrane ATP synthase (F(1)F(0) ATP synthase or Complex V) produces ATP from ADP in the presence of a proton gradient across the membrane which is generated by electron transport complexes of the respiratory chain. F-type ATPases consist of two structural domains, F(1) - containing the extramembraneous catalytic core, and F(0) - containing the membrane proton channel, linked together by a central stalk and a peripheral stalk. During catalysis, ATP synthesis in the cataly
   1051..1074    +  CDS            FLAG: FLAG® epitope tag, followed by an enterokinase cleavage site
   1075..1149    +  CDS            NS2 (fragment): NS2_MUMIP - Experimental evidence at protein level: Swiss-Prot protein existence level 1. Plays an essential role in viral protein synthesis. Plays also a role in active nuclear export of mature particles before host cell lysis, by interacting with host XPO1. From Murine minute virus (strain MVM prototype) (MVM) (Murine minute virus (strain MVM(p))).
   1240..1264    +  CDS            ZFHD1 (DNA binding domain) (fragment): composite human DNA-binding domain composed of domains from the transcription factors Zif268 and Oct-1 (Pomerantz et al., 1995)
   1645..1968    +  CDS            dddA (fragment): DDDA_BURC1 - Experimental evidence at protein level: Swiss-Prot protein existence level 1. Toxic component of a toxin-immunity protein module, which functions as a cellular contact-dependent growth inhibition (CDI) system. CDI modules allow bacteria to communicate with and inhibit the growth of closely related neighboring bacteria in a contact-dependent fashion. Bacteria that have this module inhibit or kill bacteria without it, giving them a growth advantage. Probably specifically inhibited by cognate immunity protein DddI (Probable). The C-terminal 163 residue fragment has double-stranded DN
   1978..2226    +  CDS            UGI: UNGI_BPPB2 - Experimental evidence at protein level: Swiss-Prot protein existence level 1. This protein binds specifically and reversibly to the host uracil-DNA glycosylase, preventing removal of uracil residues from PBS2 DNA by the host uracil-excision repair system. From Bacillus phage PBS2 (Bacteriophage PBS2).
   2384..2405    +  promoter       SV40 promoter (fragment): SV40 enhancer and early promoter
   2426..2854    +  rep_origin     f1 ori (sequence partly withheld): f1 bacteriophage origin of replication; arrow indicates direction of (+) strand synthesis
   2868..3197    +  promoter       SV40 promoter: SV40 enhancer and early promoter
   3245..3292    +  promoter       EM7 promoter: synthetic bacterial promoter&nbsp
   3311..3709    +  CDS            BSD: blasticidin S deaminase; Aspergillus terreus BSD; confers resistance to blasticidin
   3710..3737    +  CDS            BleoR (fragment): antibiotic-binding protein; Sh ble from Streptoalloteichus hindustanus; confers resistance to bleomycin, phleomycin, and Zeocin™
   3747..3872    +  CDS            ble (fragment): BLE_KLEPN - Experimental evidence at protein level: Swiss-Prot protein existence level 1. Binding protein with a strong affinity to the bleomycin family of antibiotics. Binds to CL990; an antimitotic-antibiotic compound. From Klebsiella pneumoniae.
   3867..3988    +  polyA_signal   SV40 poly(A) signal: SV40 polyadenylation signal
   4061..4077    -  protein_bind   lac operator: The lac repressor binds to the lac operator to inhibit transcription in E. coli. This inhibition can be relieved by adding lactose or isopropyl-β-D-thiogalactopyranoside (IPTG). lac repressor encoded by lacI
   4085..4115    -  promoter       lac promoter: promoter for the E. coli lac operon
   4130..4151    -  protein_bind   CAP binding site: CAP binding activates transcription in the presence of cAMP. E. coli catabolite activator protein
   4164..4256    -  CDS            lacI (fragment): lac repressor; lacI; The lac repressor binds to the lac operator to inhibit transcription in E. coli. This inhibition can be relieved by adding lactose or isopropyl-β-D-thiogalactopyranoside (IPTG).
   4439..5027    -  rep_origin     ori: high-copy-number ColE1/pMB1/pBR322/pUC origin of replication
   5198..6058    -  CDS            AmpR: β-lactamase; bla; confers resistance to ampicillin, carbenicillin, and related antibiotics
   6059..6163    -  promoter       AmpR promoter: bla
>Addgene plasmid #191512 | pB6_R13-ND51_v8_X1 | addgene full sequence | sequence record 375362 | Addgene NGS Result
GACGGATCGGGAGATCTCCCGATCCCCTATGGTGCACTCTCAGTACAATCTGCTCTGATGCCGCATAGTT
AAGCCAGTATCTGCTCCCTGCTTGTGTGTTGGAGGTCGCTGAGTAGTGCGCGAGCAAAATTTAAGCTACA
ACAAGGCAAGGCTTGACCGACAATTGCATGAAGAATCTGCTTAGGGTTAGGCGTTTTGCGCTGCTTCGCG
ATGTACGGGCCAGATATACGCGTTGACATTGATTATTGACTAGTTATTAATAGTAATCAATTACGGGGTC
ATTAGTTCATAGCCCATATATGGAGTTCCGCGTTACATAACTTACGGTAAATGGCCCGCCTGGCTGACCG
CCCAACGACCCCCGCCCATTGACGTCAATAATGACGTATGTTCCCATAGTAACGCCAATAGGGACTTTCC
ATTGACGTCAATGGGTGGAGTATTTACGGTAAACTGCCCACTTGGCAGTACATCAAGTGTATCATATGCC
AAGTACGCCCCCTATTGACGTCAATGACGGTAAATGGCCCGCCTGGCATTATGCCCAGTACATGACCTTA
TGGGACTTTCCTACTTGGCAGTACATCTACGTATTAGTCATCGCTATTACCATGGTGATGCGGTTTTGGC
AGTACATCAATGGGCGTGGATAGCGGTTTGACTCACGGGGATTTCCAAGTCTCCACCCCATTGACGTCAA
TGGGAGTTTGTTTTGGCACCAAAATCAACGGGACTTTCCAAAATGTCGTAACAACTCCGCCCCATTGACG
CAAATGGGCGGTAGGCGTGTACGGTGGGAGGTCTATATAAGCAGAGCTCTCTGGCTAACTAGAGAACCCA
CTGCTTACTGGCTTATCGAAATTAATACGACTCACTATAGGGAGACCCAAGCTGGCTAGCACCATGTTGG
GGTTTGTGGGTCGGGTGGCCGCTGCTCCGGCCTCCGGGGCCTTGCGGAGACTCACCCCTTCAGCGTCGCT
GCCCCCAGCTCAGCTCTTACTGCGGGCCGCTCCGACGGCGGTCCATCCTGTCAGGGACTATGCGGCGCAA
GATTACAAGGACGACGATGACAAGGTGGATGAAATGACCAAAAAGTTCGGCACGCTCACCATTCACGACA
CCGAAAAGGGATCACTTCAGAAAAAGCTGGAGGAACTGGAGTTGGACGCCGCTATGGCTGAGAGGCCCTT
CGCCTGCGATATATGTGGCAGGAAATTCGCTCGATCCGACAACCTCAGTACCCACATCCGCACCCACACT
GGCGAAAAGCCGTTTGCGTGTGACATCTGCGGACGCAAGTTTGCGGATCGCAGTGATCTGTCCCGCCATA
TAAGGACACACACCGGTGAGAAACCCTTCGCTTGCGACATTTGCGGGAGAAAGTTTGCACAGAGTGGCGA
CCTGACAAGACACATTAGAACTCATACAGGGAGCGAAAAACCATTTGCATGTGATATCTGTGGTCGGAAA
TTCGCCCGGTCAGATTCCCTGAGCGCCCATATCCGAACGCATACGGGAGAGAAGCCTTTTGCTTGTGACA
TATGTGGACGAAAATTCGCACAAAAGGCGACACGAATAACACATACCAAGATACACCTGCGGGGATCCGG
CGGAGGAGGTTCTGGCGGTTCTGGAGGAAGTGGCAGCTACGCCCTGGGTCCGTATCAGATTAGCGCCCCG
CAGCTGCCAGCTTACAATGGTCAGACCGTGGGTACCTTCTACTATGTGAACGACGCGGGCGGTCTGGAGA
GCAAGGTGTTTAGCAGCGGCGGTCCAACCCCGTACCCAAACTATGCCAATGCCGGTCATGTGGAGGGTCA
GAGCGCCCTGTTCATGCGTGATAACGGCATCAGCGAGGGTCTGGTGTTCCACAACAACCCGGAAGGCACC
TGCGGTTTTTGCGTGAACATGATCGAGACCCTGCTGCCGGAAAACGCGAAAATGACCGTGGTGCCGCCGA
AAGGTTCTGGCGGCTCAACTAATCTGAGCGACATCATTGAGAAGGAGACTGGGAAACAGCTGGTCATTCA
GGAGTCCATCCTGATGCTGCCTGAGGAGGTGGAGGAAGTGATCGGCAACAAGCCAGAGTCTGACATCCTG
GTGCACACCGCCTACGACGAGTCCACAGATGAGAATGTGATGCTGCTGACCTCTGACGCCCCCGAGTATA
AGCCTTGGGCCCTGGTCATCCAGGATTCTAACGGCGAGAATAAGATCAAGATGCTGTGATAAGGGGTCTT
TGTCCTCTGTACTGTCTCTCTCCTTGCCCCTAACCCAAAAAGCTTCATTTTTCTGTGTAGGCTGCACAAG
AGCCTTGATTGAAGATATATTCTTTCTGAACAGTATTTAAGGTTTCCAATAAAATGTACACCCCTCAGAA
CTTCTGAGGCGGAAAGAACCAGCTGGGGCTCTAGGGGGTATCCCC
[124 nt withheld, positions 2426-2549]
C
[91 nt withheld, positions 2551-2641]
A
[49 nt withheld, positions 2643-2691]
CCTTTGACGTTGGAGTCCACGTTCTTT
[37 nt withheld, positions 2719-2755]
ACCCTATCTCGGTCTATTCTTTTGATTTATAAGGGATTTTGCCGATTTCGGCCTATTGGTTAAAAAATGA
GCTGATTTAACAAAAATTTAACGCGAATTAATTCTGTGGAATGTGTGTCAGTTAGGGTGTGGAAAGTCCC
CAGGCTCCCCAGCAGGCAGAAGTATGCAAAGCATGCATCTCAATTAGTCAGCAACCAGGTGTGGAAAGTC
CCCAGGCTCCCCAGCAGGCAGAAGTATGCAAAGCATGCATCTCAATTAGTCAGCAACCATAGTCCCGCCC
CTAACTCCGCCCATCCCGCCCCTAACTCCGCCCAGTTCCGCCCATTCTCCGCCCCATGGCTGACTAATTT
TTTTTATTTATGCAGAGGCCGAGGCCGCCTCTGCCTCTGAGCTATTCCAGAAGTAGTGAGGAGGCTTTTT
TGGAGGCCTAGGCTTTTGCAAAAAGCTCCCGGGAGCTTGTATATCCATTTTCGGATCTGATCAGCACGTG
TTGACAATTAATCATCGGCATAGTATATCGGCATAGTATAATACGACAAGGTGAGGAACTAAACCATGGC
CAAGCCTTTGTCTCAAGAAGAATCCACCCTCATTGAAAGAGCAACGGCTACAATCAACAGCATCCCCATC
TCTGAAGACTACAGCGTCGCCAGCGCAGCTCTCTCTAGCGACGGCCGCATCTTCACTGGTGTCAATGTAT
ATCATTTTACTGGGGGACCTTGTGCAGAACTCGTGGTGCTGGGCACTGCTGCTGCTGCGGCAGCTGGCAA
CCTGACTTGTATCGTCGCGATCGGAAATGAGAACAGGGGCATCTTGAGCCCCTGCGGACGGTGCCGACAG
GTGCTTCTCGATCTGCATCCTGGGATCAAAGCCATAGTGAAGGACAGTGATGGACAGCCGACGGCAGTTG
GGATTCGTGAATTGCTGCCCTCTGGTTATGTGTGGGAGGGCTAAGCACTTCGTGGCCGAGGAGCAGGACT
GACACGTGCTACGAGATTTCGATTCCACCGCCGCCTTCTATGAAAGGTTGGGCTTCGGAATCGTTTTCCG
GGACGCCGGCTGGATGATCCTCCAGCGCGGGGATCTCATGCTGGAGTTCTTCGCCCACCCCAACTTGTTT
ATTGCAGCTTATAATGGTTACAAATAAAGCAATAGCATCACAAATTTCACAAATAAAGCATTTTTTTCAC
TGCATTCTAGTTGTGGTTTGTCCAAACTCATCAATGTATCTTATCATGTCTGTATACCGTCGACCTCTAG
CTAGAGCTTGGCGTAATCATGGTCATAGCTGTTTCCTGTGTGAAATTGTTATCCGCTCACAATTCCACAC
AACATACGAGCCGGAAGCATAAAGTGTAAAGCCTGGGGTGCCTAATGAGTGAGCTAACTCACATTAATTG
CGTTGCGCTCACTGCCCGCTTTCCAGTCGGGAAACCTGTCGTGCCAGCTGCATTAATGAATCGGCCAACG
CGCGGGGAGAGGCGGTTTGCGTATTGGGCGCTCTTCCGCTTCCTCGCTCACTGACTCGCTGCGCTCGGTC
GTTCGGCTGCGGCGAGCGGTATCAGCTCACTCAAAGGCGGTAATACGGTTATCCACAGAATCAGGGGATA
ACGCAGGAAAGAACATGTGAGCAAAAGGCCAGCAAAAGGCCAGGAACCGTAAAAAGGCCGCGTTGCTGGC
GTTTTTCCATAGGCTCCGCCCCCCTGACGAGCATCACAAAAATCGACGCTCAAGTCAGAGGTGGCGAAAC
CCGACAGGACTATAAAGATACCAGGCGTTTCCCCCTGGAAGCTCCCTCGTGCGCTCTCCTGTTCCGACCC
TGCCGCTTACCGGATACCTGTCCGCCTTTCTCCCTTCGGGAAGCGTGGCGCTTTCTCATAGCTCACGCTG
TAGGTATCTCAGTTCGGTGTAGGTCGTTCGCTCCAAGCTGGGCTGTGTGCACGAACCCCCCGTTCAGCCC
GACCGCTGCGCCTTATCCGGTAACTATCGTCTTGAGTCCAACCCGGTAAGACACGACTTATCGYCACTGG
CAGCAGCCACTGGTAACAGGATTAGCAGAGCGAGGTATGTAGGCGGTGCTACAGAGTTCTTGAAGTGGTG
GCCTAACTACGGCTACACTAGAAGAACAGTATTTGGTATCTGCGCTCTGCTGAAGCCAGTTACCTTCGGA
AAAAGAGTTGGTAGCTCTTGATCCGGCAAACAAACCACCGCTGGTAGCGGTGGTTTTTTTGTTTGCAAGC
AGCAGATTACGCGCAGAAAAAAAGGATCTCAAGAAGATCCTTTGATCTTTTCTACGGGGTCTGACGCTCA
GTGGAACGAAAACTCACGTTAAGGGATTTTGGTCATGAGATTATCAAAAAGGATCTTCACCTAGATCCTT
TTAAATTAAAAATGAAGTTTTAAATCAATCTAAAGTATATATGAGTAAACTTGGTCTGACAGTTACCAAT
GCTTAATCAGTGAGGCACCTATCTCAGCGATCTGTCTATTTCGTTCATCCATAGTTGCCTGACTCCCCGT
CGTGTAGATAACTACGATACGGGAGGGCTTACCATCTGGCCCCAGTGCTGCAATGATACCGCGAGACCCA
CGCTCACCGGCTCCAGATTTATCAGCAATAAACCAGCCAGCCGGAAGGGCCGAGCGCAGAAGTGGTCCTG
CAACTTTATCCGCCTCCATCCAGTCTATTAATTGTTGCCGGGAAGCTAGAGTAAGTAGTTCGCCAGTTAA
TAGTTTGCGCAACGTTGTTGCCATTGCTACAGGCATCGTGGTGTCACGCTCGTCGTTTGGTATGGCTTCA
TTCAGCTCCGGTTCCCAACGATCAAGGCGAGTTACATGATCCCCCATGTTGTGCAAAAAAGCGGTTAGCT
CCTTCGGTCCTCCGATCGTTGTCAGAAGTAAGTTGGCCGCAGTGTTATCACTCATGGTTATGGCAGCACT
GCATAATTCTCTTACTGTCATGCCATCCGTAAGATGCTTTTCTGTGACTGGTGAGTACTCAACCAAGTCA
TTCTGAGAATAGTGTATGCGGCGACCGAGTTGCTCTTGCCCGGCGTCAATACGGGATAATACCGCGCCAC
ATAGCAGAACTTTAAAAGTGCTCATCATTGGAAAACGTTCTTCGGGGCGAAAACTCTCAAGGATCTTACC
GCTGTTGAGATCCAGTTCGATGTAACCCACTCGTGCACCCAACTGATCTTCAGCATCTTTTACTTTCACC
AGCGTTTCTGGGTGAGCAAAAACAGGAAGGCAAAATGCCGCAAAAAAGGGAATAAGGGCGACACGGAAAT
GTTGAATACTCATACTCTTCCTTTTTCAATATTATTGAAGCATTTATCAGGGTTATTGTCTCATGAGCGG
ATACATATTTGAATGTATTTAGAAAAATAAACAAATAGGGGTTCCGCGCACATTTCCCCGAAAAGTGCCA
CCTGACGTC
